>Addgene plasmid #37954 | MSCV-N EBNA1 | addgene full sequence | sequence record 190068 | Addgene assembled theoretical full plasmid sequence
CTCCTGCTCCTGCCCCTCCTGCCCCTCCTGCTCCTGCCCCTCCTGCCCCTCCTGCTCCTGCCCCTCCTGC
CCCTCCTGCTCCTGCCCCTCCTGCCCCTCCTCCTGCTCCTGCCCCTCCTGCCCCTCCTCCTGCTCCTGCC
CCTCCTGCCCCTCCTGCTCCTGCCCCTCCTGCCCCTCCTGCTCCTGCCCCTCCTGCCCCTCCTGCTCCTG
CCCCTCCTGCTCCTGCCCCTCCTGCTCCTGCCCCTCCTGCTCCTGCCCCTCCTGCCCCTCCTGCCCCTCC
TCCTGCTCCTGCCCCTCCTGCTCCTGCCCCTCCTGCCCCTCCTGCCCCTCCTGCTCCTGCCCCTCCTCCT
GCTCCTGCCCCTCCTGCCCCTCCTGCCCCTCCTCCTGCTCCTGCCCCTCCTGCCCCTCCTCCTGCTCCTG
CCCCTCCTCCTGCTCCTGCCCCTCCTGCCCCTCCTGCCCCTCCTCCTGCTCCTGCCCCTCCTGCCCCTCC
TCCTGCTCCTGCCCCTCCTCCTGCTCCTGCCCCTCCTGCCCCTCCTGCCCCTCCTCCTGCTCCTGCCCCT
CCTCCTGCTCCTGCCCCTCCTGCCCCTCCTGCCCCTCCTGCCCCTCCTCCTGCTCCTGCCCCTCCTCCTG
CTCCTGCCCCTCCTGCTCCTGCCCCTCCCGCTCCTGCTCCTGCTCCTGTTCCACCGTGGGTCCCTTTGCA
GCCAATGCAACTTGGACGTTTTTGGGGTCTCCGGACACCATCTCTATGTCTTGGCCCTGATCCTGAGCCG
CCCGGGGCTCCTGGTCTTCCGCCTCCTCGTCCTCGTCCTCTTCCCCGTCCTCGTCCATGGTTATCACCCC
CTCTTCTTTGAGGTCCACTGCCGCCGGAGCCTTCTGGTCCAGATGTGTCTCCCTTCTCTCCTAGGCCATT
TCCAGGTCCTGTACCTGGCCCCTCGTCAGACATGCCAACTTTTTTGTACAAACTTGTTTGATAACCTCGA
GCAGCGTAATCTGGAACATCGTATGGGTATCCTCCATCGAGCTTGTCATCGTCATCCTTGTAGTCCATGG
TGGCAGATCTAATTCCGGCGCCTAGAGAAGGAGTGAGGGCTGGATAAAGGGAGGATCGAGGCGGGGTCGA
ACGAGGAGGTTCAAGGGGGAGAGACGGGGCGGATGGAGGAAGAGGAGGCGGAGGCTTAGGGTGTACAAAG
GGCTTGACCCAGGGAGGGGGGTCAAAAGCCAAGGCTTCCCAGGTCACGATGTAGGGGACCTGGTCTGGGT
GTCCATGCGGGCCAGGTGAAAAGACCTTGATCTTAACCTGGGTGATGAGGTCTCGGTTAAAGGTGCCGTC
TCGCGGCCATCCGACGTTAAAGGTTGGCCATTCTGCAGAGCAGAAGGTAACCCAACGTCTCTTCTTGACA
TCTACCGACTGGTTGTGAGCGATCCGCTCGACATCTTTCCAGTGACCTAAGGTCAAACTTAAGGGAGTGG
TAACAGTCTGGCCCTAATTTTCAGACAAATACAGAAACACAGTCAGACAGAGACAACACAGAACGATGCT
GCAGCGCTGCAGCAGACAAGACGCGCGGCTTCGGTTCCAAACCGAAAGCAAAAATTCAGACGGAGGCGGG
AACTGTTTTAGGTTCTCGTCTCCTACCAGAACCACATATCCTGACGGGGTCGGATTCCACATCGACTCCC
TTCCTCAGGTCGGGCCACAAAAACGGCCCCCAAAGTCCCTGGGACGTCTCCCAGGGTTGCGGCCGGGTGT
TCAGAACTCGTCAGTTCCACCACGGGTCCGCCAGATACAGAGCTAGTTAGCTAACTAGTACAGACGCAGG
CGCAAACATTAGATGCCGGCACAAACACGCACAAAGACAGAGACAGACACGAAACGACCGCTGGCCAGCT
TACCTCCCGGCGGGGGGGTCGGTGGTCCCTGGGCAGGGGTCTCCAAATCTCGGTGGAACCTCCAAATGAA
AGACCCCCGAGGTGGGCAGTCAATCAATCTGAGGAGACCCTCCCAAGGATCAGCGAGTCCACGATTCGGA
TGCAAACAGCAAGAGGCTTTATTGGGAATACGGGTACCCGGGCGACGCAGTCTATCGGAGGACTGGCGCG
CCGAGTGAGGGGTTGTGGGCTCTTTTATTGAGCTCGGGGAGCAGAAGCGCGCGAACAGAAGCGAGAAGCG
AACTGATTGGTTAGTTCAAATAAGGCACAGGGTCATTTCAGGTCCTTGGGGCACCCTGGAAACATCTGAT
GGTTCTCTAGAAACTGCTGAGGGCGGGACCGCATCTGGGGACCATCTGTTCTTGGCCCTGAGCCGGGGCA
GGAACTGCTTACCACAGATATCCTGTTTGGCCCATATTCTGCTGTCTCTCTGTTCCTAACCTTGATCTGA
ACTTCTCTATTCTCAGTTATGTATTTTCCATGCCTTGCAAAATGGCGTTACTTAAGCTAGCTTGCCAAAC
CTACAGGTGGGGTCTTTCATTCCCCCCTTTTTCTGGAGACTAAATAAAATCTTTTATTTTATCTATGGCT
CGTACTCTATAGGCTTCAGCTGGTGATATTGTTGAGTCAAAACTAGAGCCTGGACCACTGATATCCTGTC
TTTAACAAATTGGACTAATCGCCTCTACGCCGGACGCATCGTGGCCGGCATCACCGGCGCCACAGGTGCG
GTTGCTGGCGCCTATATCGCCGACATCACCGATGGGGAAGATCGGGCTCGCCACTTCGGGCTCATGAGCG
CTTGTTTCGGCGTGGGTATGGTGGCAGGCCCCGTGGCCGGGGGACTGTTGGGCGCCATCTCCTTGCATGC
ACCATTCCTTGCGCCGTCGTTTTACAACGTCGTGACTGGGAAAACCCTGGCGTTACCCAACTTAATCGCC
TTGCAGCACATCCCCCTTTCGCCAGCTGGCGTAATAGCGAAGAGGCCCGCACCGATCGCCCTTCCCAACA
GTTGCGCAGCCTGAATGGCGAATGGCGCCTGATGCGGTATTTTCTCCTTACGCATCTGTGCGGTATTTCA
CACCGCATATGGTGCACTCTCAGTACAATCTGCTCTGATGCCGCATAGTTAAGCCAGCCCCGACACCCGC
CAACACCCGCTGACGCGCCCTGACGGGCTTGTCTGCTCCCGGCATCCGCTTACAGACAAGCTGTGACCGT
CTCCGGGAGCTGCATGTGTCAGAGGTTTTCACCGTCATCACCGAAACGCGCGAGACGAAAGGGCCTCGTG
ATACGCCTATTTTTATAGGTTAATGTCATGATAATAATGGTTTCTTAGACGTCAGGTGGCACTTTTCGGG
GAAATGTGCGCGGAACCCCTATTTGTTTATTTTTCTAAATACATTCAAATATGTATCCGCTCATGAGACA
ATAACCCTGATAAATGCTTCAATAATATTGAAAAAGGAAGAGTATGAGTATTCAACATTTCCGTGTCGCC
CTTATTCCCTTTTTTGCGGCATTTTGCCTTCCTGTTTTTGCTCACCCAGAAACGCTGGTGAAAGTAAAAG
ATGCTGAAGATCAGTTGGGTGCACGAGTGGGTTACATCGAACTGGATCTCAACAGCGGTAAGATCCTTGA
GAGTTTTCGCCCCGAAGAACGTTTTCCAATGATGAGCACTTTTAAAGTTCTGCTATGTGGCGCGGTATTA
TCCCGTATTGACGCCGGGCAAGAGCAACTCGGTCGCCGCATACACTATTCTCAGAATGACTTGGTTGAGT
ACTCACCAGTCACAGAAAAGCATCTTACGGATGGCATGACAGTAAGAGAATTATGCAGTGCTGCCATAAC
CATGAGTGATAACACTGCGGCCAACTTACTTCTGACAACGATCGGAGGACCGAAGGAGCTAACCGCTTTT
TTGCACAACATGGGGGATCATGTAACTCGCCTTGATCGTTGGGAACCGGAGCTGAATGAAGCCATACCAA
ACGACGAGCGTGACACCACGATGCCTGTAGCAATGGCAACAACGTTGCGCAAACTATTAACTGGCGAACT
ACTTACTCTAGCTTCCCGGCAACAATTAATAGACTGGATGGAGGCGGATAAAGTTGCAGGACCACTTCTG
CGCTCGGCCCTTCCGGCTGGCTGGTTTATTGCTGATAAATCTGGAGCCGGTGAGCGTGGGTCTCGCGGTA
TCATTGCAGCACTGGGGCCAGATGGTAAGCCCTCCCGTATCGTAGTTATCTACACGACGGGGAGTCAGGC
AACTATGGATGAACGAAATAGACAGATCGCTGAGATAGGTGCCTCACTGATTAAGCATTGGTAACTGTCA
GACCAAGTTTACTCATATATACTTTAGATTGATTTAAAACTTCATTTTTAATTTAAAAGGATCTAGGTGA
AGATCCTTTTTGATAATCTCATGACCAAAATCCCTTAACGTGAGTTTTCGTTCCACTGAGCGTCAGACCC
CGTAGAAAAGATCAAAGGATCTTCTTGAGATCCTTTTTTTCTGCGCGTAATCTGCTGCTTGCAAACAAAA
AAACCACCGCTACCAGCGGTGGTTTGTTTGCCGGATCAAGAGCTACCAACTCTTTTTCCGAAGGTAACTG
GCTTCAGCAGAGCGCAGATACCAAATACTGTTCTTCTAGTGTAGCCGTAGTTAGGCCACCACTTCAAGAA
CTCTGTAGCACCGCCTACATACCTCGCTCTGCTAATCCTGTTACCAGTGGCTGCTGCCAGTGGCGATAAG
TCGTGTCTTACCGGGTTGGACTCAAGACGATAGTTACCGGATAAGGCGCAGCGGTCGGGCTGAACGGGGG
GTTCGTGCACACAGCCCAGCTTGGAGCGAACGACCTACACCGAACTGAGATACCTACAGCGTGAGCTATG
AGAAAGCGCCACGCTTCCCGAAGGGAGAAAGGCGGACAGGTATCCGGTAAGCGGCAGGGTCGGAACAGGA
GAGCGCACGAGGGAGCTTCCAGGGGGAAACGCCTGGTATCTTTATAGTCCTGTCGGGTTTCGCCACCTCT
GACTTGAGCGTCGATTTTTGTGATGCTCGTCAGGGGGGCGGAGCCTATGGAAAAACGCCAGCAACGCGGC
CTTTTTACGGTTCCTGGCCTTTTGCTGGCCTTTTGCTCACATGTTCTTTCCTGCGTTATCCCCTGATTCT
GTGGATAACCGTATTACCGCCTTTGAGTGAGCTGATACCGCTCGCCGCAGCCGAACGACCGAGCGCAGCG
AGTCAGTGAGCGAGGAAGCGGAAGAGCGCCCAATACGCAAACCGCCTCTCCCCGCGCGTTGGCCGATTCA
TTAATGCAGCTGGCACGACAGGTTTCCCGACTGGAAAGCGGGCAGTGAGCGCAACGCAATTAATGTGAGT
TAGCTCACTCATTAGGCACCCCAGGCTTTACACTTTATGCTTCCGGCTCGTATGTTGTGTGGAATTGTGA
GCGGATAACAATTTCACAATTCTCCCCAGCTCTTTCTGCGCTGTCCATAATGAACTATTTCAGGAGTATT
GGAGTATGTGGATTCAAAACAGTGGCTAATTGAGTCAGGATTACTTAATATTCGACTCCTACCCTCAGAA
TGTTGTTCTCCAACTTCAAGAAACTGTTACCCATGAAAGACCCCCGCTGACGGGTAGTCAATCACTCAGA
GGAGACCCTCCCAAGGAACAGCGAGACCACAAGTCGGATGCAACTGCAAGAGGGTTTATTGGATACACGG
GTACCCGGGCGACGCAGTCTATCGGAGGACTGGCGCGCCGAGTGAGGGGTTGTGGGCTCTTTTATTGAGC
TCGGGGAGCAGAAGCGCGCGAACAGAAGCGAGAAGCGAACTGATTGGTTAGTTCAAATAAGGCACAGGGT
CATTTCAGGTCCTTGGGGCACCCTGGAAACATCTGATGGTTCTCTAGAAACTGCTGAGGGCGGGACCGCA
TCTGGGGACCATCTGTTCTTGGCCCTGAGCCGGGGCAGGAACTGCTTACCACAGATATCCTGTTTGGCCC
ATATTCTGCTGTCTCTCTGTTCCTAACCTTGATCTGAACTTCTCTATTCTCAGTTATGTATTTTCCATGC
CTTGCAAAATGGCGTTACTTAAGCTAGCTTGCCAAACCTACAGGTGGGGTCTTTCATTCCCCCCTTTTTC
TGGAGACTAAATAAAATCTTTTATTTTATCGATAAGCTTGGCTGCAGGTCGACATCGATGCATCAGGCAC
CGGGCTTGCGGGTCATGCACCAGGTGCGCGGTCCTTCGGGCACCTCGACGTCGGCGGTGACGGTGAAGCC
GAGCCGCTCGTAGAAGGGGAGGTTGCGGGGCGCGGAGGTCTCCAGGAAGGCGGGCACCCCGGCGCGCTCG
GCCGCCTCCACTCCGGGGAGCACGACGGCGCTGCCCAGACCCTTGCCCTGGTGGTCGGGCGAGACGCCGA
CGGTGGCCAGGAACCACGCGGGCTCCTTGGGCCGGTGCGGCGCCAGGAGGCCTTCCATCTGTTGCTGCGC
GGCCAGCCGGGAACCGCTCAACTCGGCCATGCGCGGGCCGATCTCGGCGAACACCGCCCCCGCTTCGACG
CTCTCCGGCGTGGTCCAGACCGCCACCGCGGCGCCGTCGTCCGCGACCCACACCTTGCCGATGTCGAGCC
CGACGCGCGTGAGGAAGAGTTCTTGCAGCTCGGTGACCCGCTCGATGTGGCGGTCCGGATCGACGGTGTG
GCGCGTGGCGGGGTAGTCGGCGAACGCGGCGGCGAGGGTGCGTACGGCCCTGGGGACGTCGTCGCGGGTG
GCGAGGCGCACCGTGGGCTTGTACTCGGTCATGGTTGTGGCCATATTATCATCGTGTTTTTCAAAGGAAA
ACCACGTCCCCGTGGTTCGGGGGGCCTAGACGTTTTTTTAACCTCGACTAAACACATGTAAAGCATGTGC
ACCGAGGCCCCAGATCAGATCCCATACAATGGGGTACCTTCTGGGCATCCTTCAGCCCCTTGTTGAATAC
GCTTGAGGAGAGCCATTTGACTCTTTCCACAACTATCCAACTCACAACGTGGCACTGGGGTTGTGCCGCC
TTTGCAGGTGTATCTTATACACGTGGCTTTTGGCCGCAGAGGCACCTGTCGCCAGGTGGGGGGTTCCGCT
GCCTGCAAAGGGTCGCTACAGACGTTGTTTGTCTTCAAGAAGCTTCCAGAGGAACTGCTTCCTTCACGAC
ATTCAACAGACCTTGCATTCCTTTGGCGAGAGGGGAAAGACCCCTAGGAATGCTCGTCAAGAAGACAGGG
CCAGGTTTCCGGGCCCTCACATTGCCAAAAGACGGCAATATGGTGGAAAATAACATATAGACAAACGCAC
ACCGGCCTTATTCCAAGCGGCTTCGGCCAGTAACGTTAGGGGGGGGGGGCGGAATTCGTTATCGAACCAC
TTTGTACAAGAAAGTTGGCTCCTGCCCTTCCTCACCCTCATCTCCATCACCTCCTTCATCTCCGTCATCT
CCGTCATCACCCTCCGCGGCAGCCCCTTCCACCATAGGTGGAAACCAGGGAGGCAAATCTACTCCATCGT
CAAAGCTGCACACAGTCACCCTGATATTGCAGGTAGGAGCGGGCTTTGTCATAACAAGGTCCTTAATCGC
ATCCTTCAAAACCTCAGCAAATATATGAGTTTGTAAAAAGACCATGAAATAACAGACAATGGACTCCCTT
AGCGGGCCAGGTTGTGGGCCGGGTCCAGGGGCCATTCCAAAGGGGAGACGACTCAATGGTGTAAGACGAC
ATTGTGGAATAGCAAGGGCAGTTCCTCGCCTTAGGTTGTAAAGGGAGGTCTTACTACCTCCATATACGAA
CACACCGGCGACCCAAGTTCCTTCGTCGGTAGTCCTTTCTACGTGACTCCTAGCCAGGAGAGCTCTTAAA
CCTTCTGCAATGTTCTCAAATTTCGGGTTGGAACCTCCTTGACCACGATGCTTTCCAAACCACCCTCCTT
TTTTGCGCCTGCCTCCATCACCCTGACCCCGGGGTCCAGTGCTTGGGCCTTCTCCTGGGTCATCTGCGGG
GCCCTGCTCTATCGCTCCCGGGGGCACGTCAGGCTCACCATCTGGGCCACCTTCTTGGTGGTATTCAAAA
TAATCGGCTTCCCCTACAGGGTGGAAAAATGGCCTTCTACCTGGAGGGGGCCTGCGCGGTGGAGACCCGG
ATGATGATGACTGACTACTGGGACTCCTGGGCCTCTTTTCTCCACGTCCACGACCTCTCCCCCTGGCTCT
TTCACGACTTCCCCCCCTGGCTCTTTCACGTCCTCTACCCCGGCGGCCTCCACTACCTCCTCGACCCCGG
CCTCCACTACCTCCTCGACCCCGGCCTCCACTGCCTCCTCGACCCCGGCCTCCACCTCCTGCTCCTGCCC
CTCCTGCTCCTGCCCCTC
Features (pLannotate 1.2.2; 23 found; start..end, strand, type, name):
    949..966     -  protein_bind   attB1 (fragment): mutant version of attB; core recombination site for the Gateway® BP reaction BP Clonase™
    983..1009    -  CDS            3xHA (fragment): three tandem HA epitope tags
   1022..1042    -  CDS            FLAG (fragment): FLAG® epitope tag, followed by an enterokinase cleavage site
   1067..1483    -  CDS            gag (truncated): truncated Moloney murine leukemia virus (MMLV) gag gene lacking the start codon
   1550..1891    -  misc_feature   MESV Ψ: packaging signal of murine embryonic stem cell virus
   1955..2471    -  LTR            5' LTR: 5' long terminal repeat from murine embryonic stem cell virus
   2513..2611    -  CDS            env (fragment): murine leukemia virus gPr80 envelope polyprotein precursor; env; proteolytically cleaved into gp70SU and p15TM subunits
   2612..2813    +  CDS            TcR (fragment): tetracycline efflux protein; tet; confers resistance to tetracycline
   2813..2962    +  CDS            lacZα (fragment): LacZα fragment of β-galactosidase; lacZ fragment
   2968..3067    -  misc_feature   bom (fragment): basis of mobility region from pBR322
   3169..3204    -  CDS            rop (fragment): Rop protein, which maintains plasmids at low copy number; rop
   3299..3403    +  promoter       AmpR promoter: bla
   3404..4264    +  CDS            AmpR: β-lactamase; bla; confers resistance to ampicillin, carbenicillin, and related antibiotics
   4435..5023    +  rep_origin     ori: high-copy-number ColE1/pMB1/pBR322/pUC origin of replication
   5206..5298    +  CDS            lacI (fragment): lac repressor; lacI; The lac repressor binds to the lac operator to inhibit transcription in E. coli. This inhibition can be relieved by adding lactose or isopropyl-β-D-thiogalactopyranoside (IPTG).
   5311..5332    +  protein_bind   CAP binding site: CAP binding activates transcription in the presence of cAMP. E. coli catabolite activator protein
   5347..5377    +  promoter       lac promoter: promoter for the E. coli lac operon
   5385..5401    +  protein_bind   lac operator: The lac repressor binds to the lac operator to inhibit transcription in E. coli. This inhibition can be relieved by adding lactose or isopropyl-β-D-thiogalactopyranoside (IPTG). lac repressor encoded by lacI
   5563..6077    -  LTR            3' LTR: 3' long terminal repeat from murine embryonic stem cell virus
   6153..6752    -  CDS            PuroR: puromycin N-acetyltransferase; pac from Streptomyces alboniger; confers resistance to puromycin
   6766..7228    -  misc_feature   IRES: internal ribosome entry site (IRES) of the encephalomyocarditis virus (EMCV)
   7347..7364    +  protein_bind   attB2 (fragment): mutant version of attB; core recombination site for the Gateway® BP reaction BP Clonase™
   7369..943     -  CDS            EBNA1 (across the origin): Epstein-Barr nuclear antigen 1, also known as EBNA-1 crucial for latent viral infection, and for episomal amplification of vectors containing the oriP origin (Okita et al., 2013)
