[The description below was written by a language model from this plasmid's Addgene catalogue record and pLannotate feature annotations shown in this document.]
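Description:
MSCV-N EBNA1 is a murine stem cell virus (MSCV)-type retroviral expression plasmid carrying the Epstein-Barr virus (human herpesvirus 4) nuclear antigen EBNA1, inserted by Gateway recombination into the MSCV-N FLAGHA backbone. It is propagated in E. coli under ampicillin selection (AmpR with its bla promoter) from a ColE1/pBR322-family origin. The catalogue lists it as low copy. The feature table also picks up leftover fragments of pBR322 and lac sequences in the bacterial portion, which have no evident functional role.

The retroviral unit is bounded by MESV-derived 5' and 3' LTRs and contains the Ψ packaging signal and a truncated gag region, which allow the transcript to be packaged into virions when packaging functions are supplied in trans. Downstream lie FLAG and HA epitope tags, an attB1 site, the EBNA1 coding sequence, attB2, an EMCV IRES and the puromycin N-acetyltransferase gene. This layout implies a single LTR-driven bicistronic transcript that yields N-terminally FLAG-HA-tagged EBNA1 and puromycin resistance for selecting transduced mammalian cells. The catalogue names the promoter as "PKG", but no PGK-type promoter is annotated and the IRES sits where one would be expected, so the two sources disagree. The sizes disagree as well: the catalogue gives 8585 bp total, while the theoretical assembled sequence is 8,348 nt. The depositor notes that the Gateway junction adds a few vector-encoded residues to the C-terminus of the protein.

The construct comes from a systematic study of how tumour virus proteins perturb host cell networks. The dual tag suits stable expression followed by tandem affinity purification or detection of EBNA1 and its associated host proteins.
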