Addgene plasmid #37954: MSCV-N EBNA1
Depositing lab: Karl Munger. Depositing organization: Brigham and Women's Hospital. Publication: Interpreting cancer genomes using systematic host network perturbations by tumour virus proteins. Rozenblatt-Rosen O, Deo RC, Padi M, Adelmant G, Calderwood MA, Rolland T, Grace M, Dricot A, Askenazi M, Tavares M, Pevzner SJ, Abderazzaq F, Byrdsong D, Carvunis AR, Chen AA, Cheng J, Correll M, Duarte M, Fan C, Feltkamp MC, Ficarro SB, Franchi R, Garg BK, Gulbahce N, Hao T, Holthaus AM, James R, Korkhin A, Litovchick L, Mar JC, Pak TR, Rabello S, Rubio R, Shen Y, Singh S, Spangle JM, Tasan M, Wanamaker S, Webber JT, Roecklein-Canfield J, Johannsen E, Barabasi AL, Beroukhim R, Kieff E, Cusick ME, Hill DE, Munger K, Marto JA, Quackenbush J, Roth FP, DeCaprio JA, Vidal M. Nature. 2012 Jul 26;487(7408):491-5. 10.1038/nature11288 PubMed 22810586.
Backbone
  Vector backbone: MSCV-N FLAGHA
  Backbone size w/o insert (bp): 8162
  Total vector size (bp): 8585
  Vector type: Mammalian Expression, Retroviral
  Selectable markers: Puromycin
Growth in bacteria
  Bacterial resistance: Ampicillin, 100 μg/mL
  Growth temperature: 37°C
  Growth strain: DH5alpha
  Copy number: Low Copy
Gene/Insert
  Gene/Insert name: EBNA1
  Species: H. Herpesvirus 4 (EBV)
  Insert size (bp): 1923
  GenBank ID: YP_401677.1
  Entrez Gene: EBNA-1 (a.k.a. HHV4_EBNA-1.1)
  Promoter: PKG
  Tag / fusion protein: Flag (N terminal on backbone); HA (N terminal on backbone)
  Cloning method: Gateway Cloning
  Sequencing primers: 5′ LXSN 5'; 3′ MSCV-N seq. rev
Resource information
  A portion of this plasmid was derived from a plasmid made by: E. Kieff lab
Terms and licenses: Academic/Nonprofit Terms; Industry Terms: Not Available to Industry
Depositor comments: Note that the Gateway cloning reaction has left several vector-based nucleotides in frame with the 3' end of the insert, leaving additional amino acid residues [PTFLYKVVR] fused to the C-terminus of translated protein.
How to cite: MSCV-N EBNA1 was a gift from Karl Munger (Addgene plasmid # 37954 ; http://n2t.net/addgene:37954 ; RRID:Addgene_37954)
