>Addgene plasmid #37954 | MSCV-N EBNA1 | addgene partial sequence | sequence record 50709 | pLXSN-5
CTCACTCCTTCTCTAGGCGCCGGAATTAGATCTGCCACCATGGACTACAAGGATGACGATGACAAGCTCG
ATGGAGGATACCCATACGATGTTCCAGATTACGCTGCTCGAGGTTATCAAACAAGTTTGTACAAAAAAGT
TGGCATGTCTGACGAGGGGCCAGGTACAGGACCTGGAAATGGCCTAGGAGAGAAGGGAGACACATCTGGA
CCAGAAGGCTCCGGCGGCAGTGGACCTCAAAGAAGAGGGGGTGATAACCATGGACGAGGACGGGGAAGAG
GACGAGGACGAGGAGGCGGAAGACCAGGAGCCCCGGGCGGCTCAGGATCAGGGCCAAGACATAGAGATGG
TGTCCGGAGACCCCAAAAACGTCCAAGTTGCATTGGCTGCAAAGGGACCCACGGTGGAACAGGAGCAGGA
GCAGGAGCGGGAGGGGCAGGAGCAGGAGGGGCAGGAGCAGGAGGAGGGGCAGGAGCAGGAGGAGGGGCAG
GAGGGGCAGGAGGGGCAGGAGGGGCAGGAGCAGGAGGAGGGGCAGGAGCAGGAGGAGGGGCAGGAGGGGC
AGGAGGGGCAGGAGCAGGAGGAGGGGCAGGAGCAGGAGGAGGGGCAGGAGGGGCA
