>Addgene plasmid #37954 | MSCV-N EBNA1 | addgene partial sequence | sequence record 51345 | MSCV_N_rev2 5'-aaagacccctaggaatgctcg-3'
TCACATTGCCAAAAGACGGCAATATGGTGGAAAATAACATATAGACAAACGCACACCGGCCTTATTCCAA
GCGGCTTCGGCCAGTAACGTTAGGGGGGGGGGGCGGAATTCGTTATCGAACCACTTTGTACAAAAAAGTT
GGCTCCTGCCCTTCCTCACCCTCATCTCCATCACCTCCTTCATCTCCGTCATCTCCGTCATCACCCTCCG
CGGCAGCCCCTTCCACCATAGGTGGAAACCAGGGAGGCAAATCTACTCCATCGTCAAAGCTGCACACAGT
CACCCTGATATTGCAGGTAGGAGCGGGCTTTGTCATAACAAGGTCCTTAATCGCATCCTTCAAAACCTCA
GCAAATATATGAGTTTGTAAAAAGACCATGAAATAACAGACAATGGACTCCCTTAGCGGGCCAGGTTGTG
GGCCGGGTCCAGGGGCCATTCCAAAGGGGAGACGACTCAATGGTGTAAGACGACATTGTGGAATAGCAAG
GGCAGTTCCTCGCCTTAGGTTGTAAAGGGAGGTCTTACTACCTCCATATACGAACACACCGGCGACCCAA
GTTCCTTCGTCGGTAGTCCTTTCTACGTGACTCCTAGCCAGGAGAGCTCTTAAACCTTCTGCAATGTTCT
CAAATTTCGGGTTGGAACCTCCTTGACCACGATGCTTTCCAAACCACCCTCCTTTTTTGCGCCTG
