>Addgene plasmid #37954 | MSCV-N EBNA1 | addgene partial sequence | sequence record 190067 | Addgene Partial NGS Result
CTCCTGCTCCTGCCCCTCCTGCCCCTCCTCCTGCTCCTGCCCCTCCTCCTGCTCCTGCCCCTCCTGCTCC
TGCCCCTCCCGCTCCTGCTCCTGCTCCTGTTCCACCGTGGGTCCCTTTGCAGCCAATGCAACTTGGACGT
TTTTGGGGTCTCCGGACACCATCTCTATGTCTTGGCCCTGATCCTGAGCCGCCCGGGGCTCCTGGTCTTC
CGCCTCCTCGTCCTCGTCCTCTTCCCCGTCCTCGTCCATGGTTATCACCCCCTCTTCTTTGAGGTCCACT
GCCGCCGGAGCCTTCTGGTCCAGATGTGTCTCCCTTCTCTCCTAGGCCATTTCCAGGTCCTGTACCTGGC
CCCTCGTCAGACATGCCAACTTTTTTGTACAAACTTGTTTGATAACCTCGAGCAGCGTAATCTGGAACAT
CGTATGGGTATCCTCCATCGAGCTTGTCATCGTCATCCTTGTAGTCCATGGTGGCAGATCTAATTCCGGC
GCCTAGAGAAGGAGTGAGGGCTGGATAAAGGGAGGATCGAGGCGGGGTCGAACGAGGAGGTTCAAGGGGG
AGAGACGGGGCGGATGGAGGAAGAGGAGGCGGAGGCTTAGGGTGTACAAAGGGCTTGACCCAGGGAGGGG
GGTCAAAAGCCAAGGCTTCCCAGGTCACGATGTAGGGGACCTGGTCTGGGTGTCCATGCGGGCCAGGTGA
AAAGACCTTGATCTTAACCTGGGTGATGAGGTCTCGGTTAAAGGTGCCGTCTCGCGGCCATCCGACGTTA
AAGGTTGGCCATTCTGCAGAGCAGAAGGTAACCCAACGTCTCTTCTTGACATCTACCGACTGGTTGTGAG
CGATCCGCTCGACATCTTTCCAGTGACCTAAGGTCAAACTTAAGGGAGTGGTAACAGTCTGGCCCTAATT
TTCAGACAAATACAGAAACACAGTCAGACAGAGACAACACAGAACGATGCTGCAGCGCTGCAGCAGACAA
GACGCGCGGCTTCGGTTCCAAACCGAAAGCAAAAATTCAGACGGAGGCGGGAACTGTTTTAGGTTCTCGT
CTCCTACCAGAACCACATATCCTGACGGGGTCGGATTCCACATCGACTCCCTTCCTCAGGTCGGGCCACA
AAAACGGCCCCCAAAGTCCCTGGGACGTCTCCCAGGGTTGCGGCCGGGTGTTCAGAACTCGTCAGTTCCA
CCACGGGTCCGCCAGATACAGAGCTAGTTAGCTAACTAGTACAGACGCAGGCGCAAACATTAGATGCCGG
CACAAACACGCACAAAGACAGAGACAGACACGAAACGACCGCTGGCCAGCTTACCTCCCGGCGGGGGGGT
CGGTGGTCCCTGGGCAGGGGTCTCCAAATCTCGGTGGAACCTCCAAATGAAAGACCCCCGAGGTGGGCAG
TCAATCAATCTGAGGAGACCCTCCCAAGGATCAGCGAGTCCACGATTCGGATGCAAACAGCAAGAGGCTT
TATTGGGAATACGGGTACCCGGGCGACGCAGTCTATCGGAGGACTGGCGCGCCGAGTGAGGGGTTGTGGG
CTCTTTTATTGAGCTCGGGGAGCAGAAGCGCGCGAACAGAAGCGAGAAGCGAACTGATTGGTTAGTTCAA
ATAAGGCACAGGGTCATTTCAGGTCCTTGGGGCACCCTGGAAACATCTGATGGTTCTCTAGAAACTGCTG
AGGGCGGGACCGCATCTGGGGACCATCTGTTCTTGGCCCTGAGCCGGGGCAGGAACTGCTTACCACAGAT
ATCCTGTTTGGCCCATATTCTGCTGTCTCTCTGTTCCTAACCTTGATCTGAACTTCTCTATTCTCAGTTA
TGTATTTTCCATGCCTTGCAAAATGGCGTTACTTAAGCTAGCTTGCCAAACCTACAGGTGGGGTCTTTCA
TTCCCCCCTTTTTCTGGAGACTAAATAAAATCTTTTATTTTATCTATGGCTCGTACTCTATAGGCTTCAG
CTGGTGATATTGTTGAGTCAAAACTAGAGCCTGGACCACTGATATCCTGTCTTTAACAAATTGGACTAAT
CGCCTCTACGCCGGACGCATCGTGGCCGGCATCACCGGCGCCACAGGTGCGGTTGCTGGCGCCTATATCG
CCGACATCACCGATGGGGAAGATCGGGCTCGCCACTTCGGGCTCATGAGCGCTTGTTTCGGCGTGGGTAT
GGTGGCAGGCCCCGTGGCCGGGGGACTGTTGGGCGCCATCTCCTTGCATGCACCATTCCTTGCGCCGTCG
TTTTACAACGTCGTGACTGGGAAAACCCTGGCGTTACCCAACTTAATCGCCTTGCAGCACATCCCCCTTT
CGCCAGCTGGCGTAATAGCGAAGAGGCCCGCACCGATCGCCCTTCCCAACAGTTGCGCAGCCTGAATGGC
GAATGGCGCCTGATGCGGTATTTTCTCCTTACGCATCTGTGCGGTATTTCACACCGCATATGGTGCACTC
TCAGTACAATCTGCTCTGATGCCGCATAGTTAAGCCAGCCCCGACACCCGCCAACACCCGCTGACGCGCC
CTGACGGGCTTGTCTGCTCCCGGCATCCGCTTACAGACAAGCTGTGACCGTCTCCGGGAGCTGCATGTGT
CAGAGGTTTTCACCGTCATCACCGAAACGCGCGAGACGAAAGGGCCTCGTGATACGCCTATTTTTATAGG
TTAATGTCATGATAATAATGGTTTCTTAGACGTCAGGTGGCACTTTTCGGGGAAATGTGCGCGGAACCCC
TATTTGTTTATTTTTCTAAATACATTCAAATATGTATCCGCTCATGAGACAATAACCCTGATAAATGCTT
CAATAATATTGAAAAAGGAAGAGTATGAGTATTCAACATTTCCGTGTCGCCCTTATTCCCTTTTTTGCGG
CATTTTGCCTTCCTGTTTTTGCTCACCCAGAAACGCTGGTGAAAGTAAAAGATGCTGAAGATCAGTTGGG
TGCACGAGTGGGTTACATCGAACTGGATCTCAACAGCGGTAAGATCCTTGAGAGTTTTCGCCCCGAAGAA
CGTTTTCCAATGATGAGCACTTTTAAAGTTCTGCTATGTGGCGCGGTATTATCCCGTATTGACGCCGGGC
AAGAGCAACTCGGTCGCCGCATACACTATTCTCAGAATGACTTGGTTGAGTACTCACCAGTCACAGAAAA
GCATCTTACGGATGGCATGACAGTAAGAGAATTATGCAGTGCTGCCATAACCATGAGTGATAACACTGCG
GCCAACTTACTTCTGACAACGATCGGAGGACCGAAGGAGCTAACCGCTTTTTTGCACAACATGGGGGATC
ATGTAACTCGCCTTGATCGTTGGGAACCGGAGCTGAATGAAGCCATACCAAACGACGAGCGTGACACCAC
GATGCCTGTAGCAATGGCAACAACGTTGCGCAAACTATTAACTGGCGAACTACTTACTCTAGCTTCCCGG
CAACAATTAATAGACTGGATGGAGGCGGATAAAGTTGCAGGACCACTTCTGCGCTCGGCCCTTCCGGCTG
GCTGGTTTATTGCTGATAAATCTGGAGCCGGTGAGCGTGGGTCTCGCGGTATCATTGCAGCACTGGGGCC
AGATGGTAAGCCCTCCCGTATCGTAGTTATCTACACGACGGGGAGTCAGGCAACTATGGATGAACGAAAT
AGACAGATCGCTGAGATAGGTGCCTCACTGATTAAGCATTGGTAACTGTCAGACCAAGTTTACTCATATA
TACTTTAGATTGATTTAAAACTTCATTTTTAATTTAAAAGGATCTAGGTGAAGATCCTTTTTGATAATCT
CATGACCAAAATCCCTTAACGTGAGTTTTCGTTCCACTGAGCGTCAGACCCCGTAGAAAAGATCAAAGGA
TCTTCTTGAGATCCTTTTTTTCTGCGCGTAATCTGCTGCTTGCAAACAAAAAAACCACCGCTACCAGCGG
TGGTTTGTTTGCCGGATCAAGAGCTACCAACTCTTTTTCCGAAGGTAACTGGCTTCAGCAGAGCGCAGAT
ACCAAATACTGTTCTTCTAGTGTAGCCGTAGTTAGGCCACCACTTCAAGAACTCTGTAGCACCGCCTACA
TACCTCGCTCTGCTAATCCTGTTACCAGTGGCTGCTGCCAGTGGCGATAAGTCGTGTCTTACCGGGTTGG
ACTCAAGACGATAGTTACCGGATAAGGCGCAGCGGTCGGGCTGAACGGGGGGTTCGTGCACACAGCCCAG
CTTGGAGCGAACGACCTACACCGAACTGAGATACCTACAGCGTGAGCTATGAGAAAGCGCCACGCTTCCC
GAAGGGAGAAAGGCGGACAGGTATCCGGTAAGCGGCAGGGTCGGAACAGGAGAGCGCACGAGGGAGCTTC
CAGGGGGAAACGCCTGGTATCTTTATAGTCCTGTCGGGTTTCGCCACCTCTGACTTGAGCGTCGATTTTT
GTGATGCTCGTCAGGGGGGCGGAGCCTATGGAAAAACGCCAGCAACGCGGCCTTTTTACGGTTCCTGGCC
TTTTGCTGGCCTTTTGCTCACATGTTCTTTCCTGCGTTATCCCCTGATTCTGTGGATAACCGTATTACCG
CCTTTGAGTGAGCTGATACCGCTCGCCGCAGCCGAACGACCGAGCGCAGCGAGTCAGTGAGCGAGGAAGC
GGAAGAGCGCCCAATACGCAAACCGCCTCTCCCCGCGCGTTGGCCGATTCATTAATGCAGCTGGCACGAC
AGGTTTCCCGACTGGAAAGCGGGCAGTGAGCGCAACGCAATTAATGTGAGTTAGCTCACTCATTAGGCAC
CCCAGGCTTTACACTTTATGCTTCCGGCTCGTATGTTGTGTGGAATTGTGAGCGGATAACAATTTCACAA
TTCTCCCCAGCTCTTTCTGCGCTGTCCATAATGAACTATTTCAGGAGTATTGGAGTATGTGGATTCAAAA
CAGTGGCTAATTGAGTCAGGATTACTTAATATTCGACTCCTACCCTCAGAATGTTGTTCTCCAACTTCAA
GAAACTGTTACCCATGAAAGACCCCCGCTGACGGGTAGTCAATCACTCAGAGGAGACCCTCCCAAGGAAC
AGCGAGACCACAAGTCGGATGCAACTGCAAGAGGGTTTATTGGATACACGGGTACCCGGGCGACGCAGTC
TATCGGAGGACTGGCGCGCCGAGTGAGGGGTTGTGGGCTCTTTTATTGAGCTCGGGGAGCAGAAGCGCGC
GAACAGAAGCGAGAAGCGAACTGATTGGTTAGTTCAAATAAGGCACAGGGTCATTTCAGGTCCTTGGGGC
ACCCTGGAAACATCTGATGGTTCTCTAGAAACTGCTGAGGGCGGGACCGCATCTGGGGACCATCTGTTCT
TGGCCCTGAGCCGGGGCAGGAACTGCTTACCACAGATATCCTGTTTGGCCCATATTCTGCTGTCTCTCTG
TTCCTAACCTTGATCTGAACTTCTCTATTCTCAGTTATGTATTTTCCATGCCTTGCAAAATGGCGTTACT
TAAGCTAGCTTGCCAAACCTACAGGTGGGGTCTTTCATTCCCCCCTTTTTCTGGAGACTAAATAAAATCT
TTTATTTTATCGATAAGCTTGGCTGCAGGTCGACATCGATGCATCAGGCACCGGGCTTGCGGGTCATGCA
CCAGGTGCGCGGTCCTTCGGGCACCTCGACGTCGGCGGTGACGGTGAAGCCGAGCCGCTCGTAGAAGGGG
AGGTTGCGGGGCGCGGAGGTCTCCAGGAAGGCGGGCACCCCGGCGCGCTCGGCCGCCTCCACTCCGGGGA
GCACGACGGCGCTGCCCAGACCCTTGCCCTGGTGGTCGGGCGAGACGCCGACGGTGGCCAGGAACCACGC
GGGCTCCTTGGGCCGGTGCGGCGCCAGGAGGCCTTCCATCTGTTGCTGCGCGGCCAGCCGGGAACCGCTC
AACTCGGCCATGCGCGGGCCGATCTCGGCGAACACCGCCCCCGCTTCGACGCTCTCCGGCGTGGTCCAGA
CCGCCACCGCGGCGCCGTCGTCCGCGACCCACACCTTGCCGATGTCGAGCCCGACGCGCGTGAGGAAGAG
TTCTTGCAGCTCGGTGACCCGCTCGATGTGGCGGTCCGGATCGACGGTGTGGCGCGTGGCGGGGTAGTCG
GCGAACGCGGCGGCGAGGGTGCGTACGGCCCTGGGGACGTCGTCGCGGGTGGCGAGGCGCACCGTGGGCT
TGTACTCGGTCATGGTTGTGGCCATATTATCATCGTGTTTTTCAAAGGAAAACCACGTCCCCGTGGTTCG
GGGGGCCTAGACGTTTTTTTAACCTCGACTAAACACATGTAAAGCATGTGCACCGAGGCCCCAGATCAGA
TCCCATACAATGGGGTACCTTCTGGGCATCCTTCAGCCCCTTGTTGAATACGCTTGAGGAGAGCCATTTG
ACTCTTTCCACAACTATCCAACTCACAACGTGGCACTGGGGTTGTGCCGCCTTTGCAGGTGTATCTTATA
CACGTGGCTTTTGGCCGCAGAGGCACCTGTCGCCAGGTGGGGGGTTCCGCTGCCTGCAAAGGGTCGCTAC
AGACGTTGTTTGTCTTCAAGAAGCTTCCAGAGGAACTGCTTCCTTCACGACATTCAACAGACCTTGCATT
CCTTTGGCGAGAGGGGAAAGACCCCTAGGAATGCTCGTCAAGAAGACAGGGCCAGGTTTCCGGGCCCTCA
CATTGCCAAAAGACGGCAATATGGTGGAAAATAACATATAGACAAACGCACACCGGCCTTATTCCAAGCG
GCTTCGGCCAGTAACGTTAGGGGGGGGGGGCGGAATTCGTTATCGAACCACTTTGTACAAGAAAGTTGGC
TCCTGCCCTTCCTCACCCTCATCTCCATCACCTCCTTCATCTCCGTCATCTCCGTCATCACCCTCCGCGG
CAGCCCCTTCCACCATAGGTGGAAACCAGGGAGGCAAATCTACTCCATCGTCAAAGCTGCACACAGTCAC
CCTGATATTGCAGGTAGGAGCGGGCTTTGTCATAACAAGGTCCTTAATCGCATCCTTCAAAACCTCAGCA
AATATATGAGTTTGTAAAAAGACCATGAAATAACAGACAATGGACTCCCTTAGCGGGCCAGGTTGTGGGC
CGGGTCCAGGGGCCATTCCAAAGGGGAGACGACTCAATGGTGTAAGACGACATTGTGGAATAGCAAGGGC
AGTTCCTCGCCTTAGGTTGTAAAGGGAGGTCTTACTACCTCCATATACGAACACACCGGCGACCCAAGTT
CCTTCGTCGGTAGTCCTTTCTACGTGACTCCTAGCCAGGAGAGCTCTTAAACCTTCTGCAATGTTCTCAA
ATTTCGGGTTGGAACCTCCTTGACCACGATGCTTTCCAAACCACCCTCCTTTTTTGCGCCTGCCTCCATC
ACCCTGACCCCGGGGTCCAGTGCTTGGGCCTTCTCCTGGGTCATCTGCGGGGCCCTGCTCTATCGCTCCC
GGGGGCACGTCAGGCTCACCATCTGGGCCACCTTCTTGGTGGTATTCAAAATAATCGGCTTCCCCTACAG
GGTGGAAAAATGGCCTTCTACCTGGAGGGGGCCTGCGCGGTGGAGACCCGGATGATGATGACTGACTACT
GGGACTCCTGGGCCTCTTTTCTCCACGTCCACGACCTCTCCCCCTGGCTCTTTCACGACTTCCCCCCCTG
GCTCTTTCACGTCCTCTACCCCGGCGGCCTCCACTACCTCCTCGACCCCGGCCTCCACTACCTCCTCGAC
CCCGGCCTCCACTGCCTCCTCGACCCCGGCCTCCACCTCCTGCTCCTGCCCCTCCTGCTCCTGCCCCTC
